LOCUS       Exported 7550 bp ds-DNA circular SYN 12-MAY-2021
DEFINITION  Expresses myristoylation signal peptide-FGFR1 cytoplasmic region-PHR
            domain of cryptochrome2-mCitrine fused protein.
ACCESSION   .
VERSION     .
KEYWORDS    pCMV-OptoFGFR1
SOURCE      synthetic DNA construct
  ORGANISM  synthetic DNA construct
REFERENCE   1 (bases 1 to 7550)
  AUTHORS   Kim N, Kim JM, Lee M, Kim CY, Chang KY, Heo WD
  TITLE     Spatiotemporal control of fibroblast growth factor receptor signals
            by blue light.
  JOURNAL   Chem Biol. 2014 Jul 17;21(7):903-12. doi:
            10.1016/j.chembiol.2014.05.013. Epub 2014 Jun 26.
  PUBMED    24981772
REFERENCE   2 (bases 1 to 7550)
  AUTHORS   .
  TITLE     Direct Submission
  JOURNAL   Exported May 12, 2021 from SnapGene Server 1.1.58
            http://www.snapgene.com
FEATURES             Location/Qualifiers
     source          1..7550
                     /organism="synthetic DNA construct"
                     /mol_type="other DNA"
     enhancer        1..304
                     /label=CMV enhancer
                     /note="human cytomegalovirus immediate early enhancer"
     promoter        305..508
                     /label=CMV promoter
                     /note="human cytomegalovirus (CMV) immediate early
                     promoter"
     primer_bind     459..479
                     /label=CMV-F
                     /note="Human CMV immediate early promoter, forward primer"
     regulatory      535..544
                     /regulatory_class="other"
                     /note="vertebrate consensus sequence for strong initiation
                     of translation (Kozak, 1987)"
     regulatory      3430..3439
                     /regulatory_class="other"
                     /note="vertebrate consensus sequence for strong initiation
                     of translation (Kozak, 1987)"
     CDS             3436..4152
                     /codon_start=1
                     /product="enhanced variant of YFP (Heikal et al., 2001)"
                     /label=Citrine
                     /note="mammalian codon-optimized"
                     /translation="MVSKGEELFTGVVPILVELDGDVNGHKFSVSGEGEGDATYGKLTL
                     KFICTTGKLPVPWPTLVTTFGYGLMCFARYPDHMKQHDFFKSAMPEGYVQERTIFFKDD
                     GNYKTRAEVKFEGDTLVNRIELKGIDFKEDGNILGHKLEYNYNSHNVYIMADKQKNGIK
                     VNFKIRHNIEDGSVQLADHYQQNTPIGDGPVLLPDNHYLSYQSALSKDPNEKRDHMVLL
                     EFVTAAGITLGMDELYK"
     primer_bind     complement(3481..3502)
                     /label=EGFP-N
                     /note="EGFP, reverse primer"
     primer_bind     complement(3742..3761)
                     /label=EXFP-R
                     /note="For distinguishing EGFP variants, reverse primer"
     primer_bind     4089..4110
                     /label=EGFP-C
                     /note="EGFP, forward primer"
     polyA_signal    4278..4399
                     /label=SV40 poly(A) signal
                     /note="SV40 polyadenylation signal"
     primer_bind     complement(4315..4334)
                     /label=SV40pA-R
                     /note="SV40 polyA, reverse primer"
     primer_bind     4369..4388
                     /label=EBV-rev
                     /note="SV40 polyA terminator, reverse primer"
     rep_origin      complement(4406..4861)
                     /direction=LEFT
                     /label=f1 ori
                     /note="f1 bacteriophage origin of replication; arrow
                     indicates direction of (+) strand synthesis"
     primer_bind     complement(4543..4564)
                     /label=F1ori-F
                     /note="F1 origin, forward primer"
     primer_bind     4755..4774
                     /label=F1ori-R
                     /note="F1 origin, reverse primer"
     promoter        4888..4992
                     /gene="bla"
                     /label=AmpR promoter
     promoter        4994..5351
                     /label=SV40 promoter
                     /note="SV40 enhancer and early promoter"
     primer_bind     complement(5017..5037)
                     /label=pBABE 3'
                     /note="SV40 enhancer, reverse primer for pBABE vectors"
     rep_origin      5202..5337
                     /label=SV40 ori
                     /note="SV40 origin of replication"
     primer_bind     5264..5283
                     /label=SV40pro-F
                     /note="SV40 promoter/origin, forward primer"
     CDS             5386..6180
                     /codon_start=1
                     /gene="aph(3')-II (or nptII)"
                     /product="aminoglycoside phosphotransferase from Tn5"
                     /label=NeoR/KanR
                     /note="confers resistance to neomycin, kanamycin, and G418
                     (Geneticin(R))"
                     /translation="MIEQDGLHAGSPAAWVERLFGYDWAQQTIGCSDAAVFRLSAQGRP
                     VLFVKTDLSGALNELQDEAARLSWLATTGVPCAAVLDVVTEAGRDWLLLGEVPGQDLLS
                     SHLAPAEKVSIMADAMRRLHTLDPATCPFDHQAKHRIERARTRMEAGLVDQDDLDEEHQ
                     GLAPAELFARLKASMPDGEDLVVTHGDACLPNIMVENGRFSGFIDCGRLGVADRYQDIA
                     LATRDIAEELGGEWADRFLVLYGIAAPDSQRIAFYRLLDEFF"
     primer_bind     complement(5440..5459)
                     /label=Neo-R
                     /note="Neomycin resistance gene, reverse primer"
     primer_bind     6050..6069
                     /label=Neo-F
                     /note="Neomycin resistance gene, forward primer"
     primer_bind     complement(6368..6387)
                     /label=TK-pA-R
                     /note="Thymidine kinase polyA, reverse primer"
     polyA_signal    6412..6459
                     /label=HSV TK poly(A) signal
                     /note="herpes simplex virus thymidine kinase
                     polyadenylation signal (Cole and Stacy, 1985)"
     rep_origin      6788..7376
                     /direction=RIGHT
                     /label=ori
                     /note="high-copy-number ColE1/pMB1/pBR322/pUC origin of
                     replication"
     primer_bind     7277..7296
                     /label=pBR322ori-F
                     /note="pBR322 origin, forward primer"
ORIGIN
        1 cgttacataa cttacggtaa atggcccgcc tggctgaccg cccaacgacc cccgcccatt
       61 gacgtcaata atgacgtatg ttcccatagt aacgccaata gggactttcc attgacgtca
      121 atgggtggag tatttacggt aaactgccca cttggcagta catcaagtgt atcatatgcc
      181 aagtacgccc cctattgacg tcaatgacgg taaatggccc gcctggcatt atgcccagta
      241 catgacctta tgggactttc ctacttggca gtacatctac gtattagtca tcgctattac
      301 catggtgatg cggttttggc agtacatcaa tgggcgtgga tagcggtttg actcacgggg
      361 atttccaagt ctccacccca ttgacgtcaa tgggagtttg ttttggcacc aaaatcaacg
      421 ggactttcca aaatgtcgta acaactccgc cccattgacg caaatgggcg gtaggcgtgt
      481 acggtgggag gtctatataa gcagagctgg tttagtgaac cgtcagatcc gctagccacc
      541 atgggatgta taaaatcaaa agggaaagac agcgcgggag cagatagtgc tggtagtgct
      601 ggtagtgctg ggaattccaa gatgaagagt ggtaccaaga agagtgactt ccacagccag
      661 atggctgtgc acaagctggc caagagcatc cctctgcgca gacaggtaac agtgtctgct
      721 gactccagtg catccatgaa ctctggggtt cttctggttc ggccatcacg gctctcctcc
      781 agtgggactc ccatgctagc aggggtctct gagtatgagc ttcccgaaga ccctcgctgg
      841 gagctgcctc gggacagact ggtcttaggc aaacccctgg gagagggctg ctttgggcag
      901 gtggtgttgg cagaggctat cgggctggac aaggacaaac ccaaccgtgt gaccaaagtg
      961 gctgtgaaga tgttgaagtc ggacgcaaca gagaaagact tgtcagacct gatctcagaa
     1021 atggagatga tgaagatgat cgggaagcat aagaatatca tcaacctgct gggggcctgc
     1081 acgcaggatg gtcccttgta tgtcatcgtg gagtatgcct ccaagggcaa cctgcgggag
     1141 tacctgcagg cccggaggcc cccagggctg gaatactgct acaaccccag ccacaaccca
     1201 gaggagcagc tctcctccaa ggacctggtg tcctgcgcct accaggtggc ccgaggcatg
     1261 gagtatctgg cctccaagaa gtgcatacac cgagacctgg cagccaggaa tgtcctggtg
     1321 acagaggaca atgtgatgaa gatagcagac tttggcctcg cacgggacat tcaccacatc
     1381 gactactata aaaagacaac caacggccga ctgcctgtga agtggatggc acccgaggca
     1441 ttatttgacc ggatctacac ccaccagagt gatgtgtggt ctttcggggt gctcctgtgg
     1501 gagatcttca ctctgggcgg ctccccatac cccggtgtgc ctgtggagga acttttcaag
     1561 ctgctgaagg agggtcaccg catggacaag cccagtaact gcaccaacga gctgtacatg
     1621 atgatgcggg actgctggca tgcagtgccc tcacagagac ccaccttcaa gcagctggtg
     1681 gaagacctgg accgcatcgt ggccttgacc tccaaccagg agtacctgga cctgtccatg
     1741 cccctggacc agtactcccc cagctttccc gacacccgga gctctacgtg ctcctcaggg
     1801 gaggattccg tcttctctca tgagccgctg cccgaggagc cctgcctgcc ccgacaccca
     1861 gcccagcttg ccaatggcgg actcaaacgc cgcgcggatc caccggtcgc caccatgaag
     1921 atggacaaaa agaccatcgt ctggtttcgg agagatttga gaatagaaga taatcccgcg
     1981 ctcgccgccg cggcccacga gggttccgtc ttccccgttt tcatttggtg tcctgaagaa
     2041 gaaggccagt tttatcccgg aagggcctct aggtggtgga tgaagcaaag tctggcccat
     2101 cttagccagt cactgaaagc actgggcagt gatcttaccc tgatcaagac acacaatacc
     2161 atctctgcca tcctcgactg catcagggtg accggcgcaa cgaaagtcgt gtttaaccac
     2221 ctgtacgatc cagttagtct ggtgcgcgac cacactgtga aggagaagct ggtggaacgg
     2281 gggatcagtg tgcagagcta caacggggac cttctgtacg agccatggga gatctattgc
     2341 gagaaaggga aaccgttcac ctccttcaac agttactgga agaaatgttt ggatatgtca
     2401 atagagtccg ttatgttgcc ccctccctgg agactgatgc cgattactgc tgctgcagag
     2461 gccatctggg cctgctccat cgaggaactc ggtctggaaa atgaagcaga aaagccaagc
     2521 aatgcacttc tcactagagc ctggagcccc ggctggtcta atgccgacaa gctgcttaac
     2581 gagttcatcg aaaaacaact gattgactac gcgaagaact ccaagaaagt ggtaggtaac
     2641 tcaactagct tgctctctcc atatctccat tttggcgaga tttctgtccg ccatgtattt
     2701 cagtgcgctc ggatgaaaca gattatctgg gctcgcgata aaaacagcga aggcgaagaa
     2761 agcgccgatc tgttcctgcg agggatcgga cttcgggaat actcccggta tatatgtttc
     2821 aactttccat tcacacacga gcagagtctg ttgtcccacc tcaggttctt cccctgggac
     2881 gccgatgtcg acaaattcaa ggcatggaga cagggaagga cagggtaccc actcgtggat
     2941 gctggcatga gagagctctg ggctacaggc tggatgcaca accgcatccg ggtaatcgtg
     3001 tcctcatttg ctgtcaagtt tctgctcctg ccttggaaat ggggaatgaa gtacttttgg
     3061 gatacccttc tcgacgccga cttggagtgt gacattctgg gatggcaata tattagcggg
     3121 tcaattcctg acggccatga gttggacagg ttggacaatc cggccttgca gggagctaag
     3181 tatgatcccg aaggagagta tattcgacag tggctccccg agctggcccg acttcctacg
     3241 gagtggattc accatccttg ggacgcacca ctgacagtgc tcaaggcaag cggggtggag
     3301 ctgggcacca attacgctaa gcctatagtt gatatagata cagcacgcga gctgctggct
     3361 aaagcgatct ctcgcactcg ggaggcgcag attatgatcg gtgctgccgg cagcggcagc
     3421 ccaccggtcg ccaccatggt gagcaagggc gaggagctgt tcaccggggt ggtgcccatc
     3481 ctggtcgagc tggacggcga cgtaaacggc cacaagttca gcgtgtccgg cgagggcgag
     3541 ggcgatgcca cctacggcaa gctgaccctg aagttcatct gcaccaccgg caagctgccc
     3601 gtgccctggc ccaccctcgt gaccaccttc ggctacggcc tgatgtgctt tgcccgctac
     3661 cccgaccaca tgaagcagca cgacttcttc aagtccgcca tgcccgaagg ctacgtccag
     3721 gagcgcacca tcttcttcaa ggacgacggc aactacaaga cccgcgccga ggtgaagttc
     3781 gagggcgaca ccctggtgaa ccgcatcgag ctgaagggca tcgacttcaa ggaggacggc
     3841 aacatcctgg ggcacaagct ggagtacaac tacaacagcc acaacgtcta tatcatggcc
     3901 gacaagcaga agaacggcat caaggtgaac ttcaagatcc gccacaacat cgaggacggc
     3961 agcgtgcagc tcgccgacca ctaccagcag aacaccccca tcggcgacgg ccccgtgctg
     4021 ctgcccgaca accactacct gagctaccag tccgccctga gcaaagaccc caacgagaag
     4081 cgcgatcaca tggtcctgct ggagttcgtg accgccgccg ggatcactct cggcatggac
     4141 gagctgtaca agtaaagcgg ccgcgactct agatcataat cagccatacc acatttgtag
     4201 aggttttact tgctttaaaa aacctcccac acctccccct gaacctgaaa cataaaatga
     4261 atgcaattgt tgttgttaac ttgtttattg cagcttataa tggttacaaa taaagcaata
     4321 gcatcacaaa tttcacaaat aaagcatttt tttcactgca ttctagttgt ggtttgtcca
     4381 aactcatcaa tgtatcttaa ggcgtaaatt gtaagcgtta atattttgtt aaaattcgcg
     4441 ttaaattttt gttaaatcag ctcatttttt aaccaatagg ccgaaatcgg caaaatccct
     4501 tataaatcaa aagaatagac cgagataggg ttgagtgttg ttccagtttg gaacaagagt
     4561 ccactattaa agaacgtgga ctccaacgtc aaaggnnnnn nnnnnnnnnn nnnnnnnnnn
     4621 nnnnnnnnnn nnnnnnnnnn nnnntnnnnn nnnnnnnnnn nnnnnnnnnn nnnnnnnnnn
     4681 nnnnnnnnnn nnnnnnnnnn nnnnnnnnnn nnnnnnnnnn nnnnnnnnnn nnnnnngnnn
     4741 nnnnnnnnnn nnnnnnnnnn nnnnnnnnnn nnnnnnnnnn nnnnnnnnnn nnnnnnnnnn
     4801 nnnnnnnnnn nnnnnnnnnn nnnnnnnnnn nnnnnnnnnn nnnnnnnnnn nnnnnnnnnn
     4861 ncaggtggca cttttcgggg aaatgtgcgc ggaaccccta tttgtttatt tttctaaata
     4921 cattcaaata tgtatccgct catgagacaa taaccctgat aaatgcttca ataatattga
     4981 aaaaggaaga gtcctgaggc ggaaagaacc agctgtggaa tgtgtgtcag ttagggtgtg
     5041 gaaagtcccc aggctcccca gcaggcagaa gtatgcaaag catgcatctc aattagtcag
     5101 caaccaggtg tggaaagtcc ccaggctccc cagcaggcag aagtatgcaa agcatgcatc
     5161 tcaattagtc agcaaccata gtcccgcccc taactccgcc catcccgccc ctaactccgc
     5221 ccagttccgc ccattctccg ccccatggct gactaatttt ttttatttat gcagaggccg
     5281 aggccgcctc ggcctctgag ctattccaga agtagtgagg aggctttttt ggaggcctag
     5341 gcttttgcaa agatcgatca agagacagga tgaggatcgt ttcgcatgat tgaacaagat
     5401 ggattgcacg caggttctcc ggccgcttgg gtggagaggc tattcggcta tgactgggca
     5461 caacagacaa tcggctgctc tgatgccgcc gtgttccggc tgtcagcgca ggggcgcccg
     5521 gttctttttg tcaagaccga cctgtccggt gccctgaatg aactgcaaga cgaggcagcg
     5581 cggctatcgt ggctggccac gacgggcgtt ccttgcgcag ctgtgctcga cgttgtcact
     5641 gaagcgggaa gggactggct gctattgggc gaagtgccgg ggcaggatct cctgtcatct
     5701 caccttgctc ctgccgagaa agtatccatc atggctgatg caatgcggcg gctgcatacg
     5761 cttgatccgg ctacctgccc attcgaccac caagcgaaac atcgcatcga gcgagcacgt
     5821 actcggatgg aagccggtct tgtcgatcag gatgatctgg acgaagagca tcaggggctc
     5881 gcgccagccg aactgttcgc caggctcaag gcgagcatgc ccgacggcga ggatctcgtc
     5941 gtgacccatg gcgatgcctg cttgccgaat atcatggtgg aaaatggccg cttttctgga
     6001 ttcatcgact gtggccggct gggtgtggcg gaccgctatc aggacatagc gttggctacc
     6061 cgtgatattg ctgaagagct tggcggcgaa tgggctgacc gcttcctcgt gctttacggt
     6121 atcgccgctc ccgattcgca gcgcatcgcc ttctatcgcc ttcttgacga gttcttctga
     6181 gcgggactct ggggttcgaa atgaccgacc aagcgacgcc caacctgcca tcacgagatt
     6241 tcgattccac cgccgccttc tatgaaaggt tgggcttcgg aatcgttttc cgggacgccg
     6301 gctggatgat cctccagcgc ggggatctca tgctggagtt cttcgcccac cctaggggga
     6361 ggctaactga aacacggaag gagacaatac cggaaggaac ccgcgctatg acggcaataa
     6421 aaagacagaa taaaacgcac ggtgttgggt cgtttgttca taaacgcggg gttcggtccc
     6481 agggctggca ctctgtcgat accccaccga gaccccattg gggccaatac gcccgcgttt
     6541 cttccttttc cccaccccac cccccaagtt cgggtgaagg cccagggctc gcagccaacg
     6601 tcggggcggc aggccctgcc atagcctcag gttactcata tatactttag attgatttaa
     6661 aacttcattt ttaatttaaa aggatctagg tgaagatcct ttttgataat ctcatgacca
     6721 aaatccctta acgtgagttt tcgttccact gagcgtcaga ccccgtagaa aagatcaaag
     6781 gatcttcttg agatcctttt tttctgcgcg taatctgctg cttgcaaaca aaaaaaccac
     6841 cgctaccagc ggtggtttgt ttgccggatc aagagctacc aactcttttt ccgaaggtaa
     6901 ctggcttcag cagagcgcag ataccaaata ctgttcttct agtgtagccg tagttaggcc
     6961 accacttcaa gaactctgta gcaccgccta catacctcgc tctgctaatc ctgttaccag
     7021 tggctgctgc cagtggcgat aagtcgtgtc ttaccgggtt ggactcaaga cgatagttac
     7081 cggataaggc gcagcggtcg ggctgaacgg ggggttcgtg cacacagccc agcttggagc
     7141 gaacgaccta caccgaactg agatacctac agcgtgagct atgagaaagc gccacgcttc
     7201 ccgaagggag aaaggcggac aggtatccgg taagcggcag ggtcggaaca ggagagcgca
     7261 cgagggagct tccaggggga aacgcctggt atctttatag tcctgtcggg tttcgccacc
     7321 tctgacttga gcgtcgattt ttgtgatgct cgtcaggggg gcggagccta tggaaaaacg
     7381 ccagcaacgc ggccttttta cggttcctgg ccttttgctg gccttttgct cacatgttct
     7441 ttcctgcgtt atcccctgat tctgtggata accgtattac cgccatgcat tagttattaa
     7501 tagtaatcaa ttacggggtc attagttcat agcccatata tggagttccg
//
